Addgene plasmid #64542: pmax pona 12xTRICK 24xMS2SL
Purpose: TRICK translation biosensor with 12x copies of modified PP7 stem loops and 24x MS2 stem loops.
Depositing lab: Jeffrey Chao. Publication: Translation. An RNA biosensor for imaging the first round of translation from single cells to living animals. Halstead JM, Lionnet T, Wilbertz JH, Wippich F, Ephrussi A, Singer RH, Chao JA. Science. 2015 Mar 20;347(6228):1367-671. doi: 10.1126/science.aaa3380. PubMed 25792328.
Backbone
  Vector backbone: pmaxGFP
  Backbone manufacturer: Lonza
  Total vector size (bp): 7175
  Vector type: Mammalian Expression
  Selectable markers: Neomycin (select with G418)
Growth in bacteria
  Bacterial resistance: Kanamycin, 50 μg/mL
  Growth temperature: 37°C
  Growth strain: DH5alpha
  Copy number: Unknown
Gene/Insert
  Gene/Insert name: 12x PP7 stem-loops
  Species: Synthetic
  Promoter: ponA
  Tag / fusion protein: NLS (N terminal on insert); HA (N terminal on insert); dNP799 (N terminal on insert); 24xMS2 stem loops (C terminal on insert)
  Cloning method: Unknown
  Sequencing primers: 5′ pCasper-hs GCAACTACTGAAATCTGCCAAG; 3′ EBV-rev
Terms and licenses: Academic/Nonprofit Terms; Industry Terms: Not Available to Industry
Depositor comments: Translatable PP7 stem-loops were generated by gene synthesis (Genscript) removing potential stop codons in all three reading frames. The 405 nucleotide stem-loop cassette contained six copies of the PP7 stem-loops and were optimally positioned 40 nucleotides apart to prevent ribosomes stalling at adjacent stem-loops. The PP7 stem-loops were also codon optimized (tRNA abundance and coding potential) and RNA-folding (mfold). The 6x PP7stem-loop cassette was multimerized using SalI and XhoI to generate a cassette with 12 copies of the PP7 stem-loops. The PP7 stem-loop cassette cloned into a modified version of the pmaxGFP plasmid (Lonza), which contains the CMV immediate early promoter for expression and the β-globin-IgG chimeric intron in the 5′ UTR. The GFP sequence was replaced by NLS-3xHA tagged dNP799 (a fluoregen activating protein). The PP7 stem-loop cassette was fused in-frame to the C-terminus of dNP799. The 24x MS2 stem-loop cassette was cloned downstream of the stop codon of the pp7 stem-loop cassette. The CMV promoter was replaced by 45 copies of the E/GRE recognition elements (ponA-45) to induce expression of the reporter mRNA in the presence of ponasterone A. The E/GRE elements are bound by a heterodimer of retinoid-X-receptor (RXR) and a synthetic ecodysone receptor (VgEcR). The final construct contains the following features: ponA-45 - chimeric intron – NLS - 3xHA – dNP799 – 12x PP7 stem-loops – stop codon – 24x MS2 stem-loops – SV40 polyA. See publication for more details.
How to cite: pmax pona 12xTRICK 24xMS2SL was a gift from Jeffrey Chao (Addgene plasmid # 64542 ; http://n2t.net/addgene:64542 ; RRID:Addgene_64542)
