[The description below was written by a language model from this plasmid's Addgene catalogue record.]
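Description:
pmax pona 12xTRICK 24xMS2SL is a 7,175 bp mammalian expression plasmid built on a modified pmaxGFP backbone. It encodes the TRICK (translating RNA imaging by coat protein knock-off) reporter mRNA used to visualise the first round of translation of single transcripts. It is propagated in E. coli under kanamycin selection, and the record lists neomycin/G418 as the mammalian selectable marker. The origin of replication and copy number are not stated.

The original CMV immediate-early promoter has been replaced by ponA-45, an array of 45 E/GRE recognition elements. These are bound by a heterodimer of RXR and the synthetic ecdysone receptor VgEcR, so the reporter is transcribed only when ponasterone A is added to cells that supply both receptors. Downstream lie a β-globin–IgG chimeric intron in the 5′ UTR and an open reading frame encoding NLS-3xHA-tagged dNP799, a fluorogen-activating protein that replaces GFP. Fused in frame to its C-terminus are 12 copies of synthetic PP7 stem-loops. These loops were designed to be translatable: stop codons were removed in all three frames, the sequence was optimised for codon usage and RNA folding, and the loops were spaced 40 nucleotides apart to avoid ribosome stalling. A six-copy cassette was duplicated to give the 12 copies. After the stop codon, 24 MS2 stem-loops sit in the 3′ UTR, followed by an SV40 polyadenylation signal.

With differently coloured PP7 and MS2 coat protein fusions, supplied separately, untranslated mRNAs carry both labels. The first ribosome to traverse the coding region displaces the PP7 coat proteins, while the MS2 signal in the 3′ UTR remains. This distinguishes translated from never-translated transcripts.
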