>Addgene plasmid #64542 | pmax pona 12xTRICK 24xMS2SL | addgene partial sequence | sequence record 164123 | chim-int-F 5'-TCTTACTGACATCCACTTTGCC-3'
GTACCGAAGCCGCTAGCGCTACCGGTCGCCACCATGTCGCGGAGGCGGCACAGCTACGAGAACGATGGTG
GACAACCTCACAAAAGGAGGAAGACGTCTGTTGAGTACCCTTATGATGTCCCTGACTACGCTGCCGAGTA
TCCCTACGACGTCCCCGATTATGCCGCAGAATACCCATACGATGTGCCAGACTACGCAGCTGAGGGGGGG
CAAGTCCAGTTGCAAGAATCTGGACCTGGTTTGGTTAAACCATCTGAGACACTTTCCCTAACCTGCACAG
TCAGTGGCGCATCAATTTCCTCCTCGCACTATTATTGGGGTTGGATTAGACAACCACCTGGAAAGGGCCC
AGAGTGGATAGGGTCTATGTACTACTCGGGTAGAACTTACTATAATCCTGCCTTGAAGTCACGTGTTACC
ATATCCTCTGATAAGTCAAAAAACCAATTCTTTTTAAAACTCACTAGCGTTACCGCTGCTGATACAGCTG
TCTATTATGCTGCCCGTGAGGGCCCAACGCATTATTATGATAATTCAGGCCCAATACCTAGCGATGAGTA
TTTTCAACATTGGGGCCAGGGCACTTTAGTTACAGTTTCCGGTGGTGGCGGCTCTGGTGGCGGTGGCAGC
GGCGGTGGTGGTTCCGGAGGCGGCGGTTCTCAGGTGCAGCTGCAGGAGTCGGGCCCAGGACTGGTGAAGC
CTTCGGAGACCCTGTCCCTCACCTGCACTGTCTCTGGTGCCTCCATCAGCAGTAGTCATTACTACTGGGG
CTGGATTCGCCAGCCCCCAGGGAAGGGGCCTGAGTGGATTGGGAGTATGTATTATAGTGGGAGAACGTAC
TACAACCCGGCCCTCAAGAGTCGAGTCACCATATCATCAGACAAGTCGAAGAACCAGTTCTTCTTGAAGT
TGACCTCTGTAACCGCCGCGGACACGGCCGTGTATTACGCTGCGAGGGAGGGACCCACACATTACTATGA
TAATAGTGGTCCAATACCTTCGGATGAGTATTTCCAG
