>Addgene plasmid #64542 | pmax pona 12xTRICK 24xMS2SL | addgene partial sequence | sequence record 164125 | EBV-rev 5'-GTGGTTTGTCCAAACTCATC-3'
GGAATACTGGAGCGACGCGTGATCGTCGTCGTTTGAAGATTCGACCTGGAGGCACGGCTGATGCTCGTGC
TTTCTTGGCAATAAGTACCGTAGGATCTGATGAACCCTGGAATACTGGAGCGACGCGTGATCGTCGTCGT
TTGAAGATTCGACCTGGAGGCACGGCTGATGCTCGTGCTTTCTTGGCAATAAGTACCGTAGGATCTGATG
AACCCTGGAATACTGGAGCGACGCGTGATCGTCGTCGTTTGAAGATTCGACCTGGAGGCACGGCTGATGC
TCGTGCTTTCTTGGCAATAAGTACCGTAGGATCTGATGAACCCTGGAATACTGGAGCGACGCGTGATCGT
CGTCGTTTGAAGATTCGACCTGGAGGCACGGCTGATGCTCGTGCTTTCTTGGCAATAAGTACCGTAGGAT
CTGATGAACCCTGGAATACTGGAGCGACGCGTGATCGTCGTCGTTTGAAGATTCGACCTGGAGGCACGGC
TGATGCTCGTGCTTTCTTGGCAATAAGTACCGTAGGATCTGATGAACCCTGGAATACTGGAGCGACGCGT
GATCGTCGTCGTTTGAAGATTCGACCTGGAGGCACGGCTGATGCTCGTGCTTTCTTGGCAATAAGTACCG
TAGGATCTGATGAACCCTGGAATACTGGAGCGACGCGTGATCGTCGTCGTTTGAAGATTCGACCTGGAGG
CACGGCTGATGCTCGTGCTTTCTTGGCAATAAGTACCGTAGGATCTGATGAACCCTGGAATACTGGAGCG
ACGCGTGATCGTCGTCGTTTGAAGATTCGACCTGGAGGCACGGCTGATGCTCGTGCTTTCTTGGCAATAA
GTACCGTAGGATCTGATGAACCCTGGAATACTGGAGCGAC
