>Addgene plasmid #64542 | pmax pona 12xTRICK 24xMS2SL | addgene partial sequence | sequence record 164127 | dNP799-F 5'-GCCCTCAAGAGTCGAGTCAC-3'
GTCGAAGAACCAGTTCTTCTTGAAGTTGACCTCTGTAACCGCCGCGGACACGGCCGTGTATTACGCTGCG
AGGGAGGGACCCACACATTACTATGATAATAGTGGTCCAATACCTTCGGATGAGTATTTCCAGCACTGGG
GCCAGGGTACCCTGGTCACTGTCTCCGTCGACAGATCCTACCTGCAAAGCACCAGAGGATATGGCCTCGG
TGCCTCAGCATCTTCAGATGTGCTGTCACTGTCCAATCTTCAAGCCAGCAGAGCATATGGGCTCGCTGGC
TCCACTGTCATTACAGTGGACCTGATCTTCTCCAATCAAAGGAGCAGAGGATATGGCCTCGCTCCCTCCG
ACTACATCAGGCTGGAAGTGACATCCATCATTCATCCCAGCAGAGCATATGGGCTCGCTGGGACCACAGC
ATGCCTCGAAGTGCTGAGAGACTATCATCAAACCGACAGAGGATATGGCCTCGTCGGCTCCTACTCCCTC
CTGGTGGAATACTTCTCCACTCTTCAACCCAGCAGAGCATATGGGCTCGCTGGGTCCATCAGAGATACAA
GATCTCTCGACAGATCCTACCTGCAAAGCACCAGAGGATATGGCCTCGGTGCCTCAGCATCTTCAGATGT
GCTGTCACTGTCCAATCTTCAAGCCAGCAGAGCATATGGGCTCGCTGGCTCCACTGTCATTACAGTGGAC
CTGATCTTCTCCAATCAAAGGAGCAGAGGATATGGCCTCGCTCCCTCCGACTACATCAGGCTGGAAGTGA
CATCCATCATTCATCCCAGCAGAGCATATGGGCTCGCTGGGACCACAGCATGCCTCGAAGTGCTGAGAGA
CTATCATCAAACCGACAGAGGATATGGCCTCGTCGGCTCCTACTCCCTCCTGGTGGAATACTTCTCCACT
CTTCAACCCAGCAGAGCATATGGGCTCGCTGGGTCCATCAGAGATACAAGATCTCTCGAGTGATAAGGAT
CCTACGGTACTTATTGCCAAGAAAGCACGAGCATCAGCCGTGCCTCCAGGTCGA
