LOCUS       Exported 7204 bp ds-DNA circular SYN 12-MAY-2021
DEFINITION  TRICK translation biosensor with 12x copies of modified PP7 stem
            loops and 24x MS2 stem loops..
ACCESSION   .
VERSION     .
KEYWORDS    pmax pona 12xTRICK 24xMS2SL
SOURCE      synthetic DNA construct
  ORGANISM  synthetic DNA construct
REFERENCE   1 (bases 1 to 7204)
  AUTHORS   Halstead JM, Lionnet T, Wilbertz JH, Wippich F, Ephrussi A, Singer
            RH, Chao JA
  TITLE     Translation. An RNA biosensor for imaging the first round of
            translation from single cells to living animals.
  JOURNAL   Science. 2015 Mar 20;347(6228):1367-671. doi:
            10.1126/science.aaa3380.
  PUBMED    25792328
REFERENCE   2 (bases 1 to 7204)
  AUTHORS   .
  TITLE     Direct Submission
  JOURNAL   Exported May 12, 2021 from SnapGene Server 1.1.58
            http://www.snapgene.com
FEATURES             Location/Qualifiers
     source          1..7204
                     /organism="synthetic DNA construct"
                     /mol_type="other DNA"
     promoter        1..239
                     /label=hsp70 promoter
                     /note="Drosophila melanogaster hsp70Bb promoter"
     primer_bind     186..207
                     /label=pCasper-hs
                     /note="Drosophila Hsp70 promoter, forward primer"
     intron          289..421
                     /label=chimeric intron
                     /note="chimera between introns from human beta-globin and
                     immunoglobulin heavy chain genes"
     CDS             529..555
                     /codon_start=1
                     /product="HA (human influenza hemagglutinin) epitope tag"
                     /label=HA
                     /translation="YPYDVPDYA"
     CDS             562..588
                     /codon_start=1
                     /product="HA (human influenza hemagglutinin) epitope tag"
                     /label=HA
                     /translation="YPYDVPDYA"
     CDS             595..621
                     /codon_start=1
                     /product="HA (human influenza hemagglutinin) epitope tag"
                     /label=HA
                     /translation="YPYDVPDYA"
     primer_bind     complement(3586..3605)
                     /label=EBV-rev
                     /note="SV40 polyA terminator, reverse primer"
     polyA_signal    3615..3696
                     /label=SV40 poly(A) signal
                     /note="SV40 polyadenylation signal"
     primer_bind     3640..3659
                     /label=SV40pA-R
                     /note="SV40 polyA, reverse primer"
     rep_origin      complement(3894..4482)
                     /direction=LEFT
                     /label=ori
                     /note="high-copy-number ColE1/pMB1/pBR322/pUC origin of
                     replication"
     primer_bind     complement(3974..3993)
                     /label=pBR322ori-F
                     /note="pBR322 origin, forward primer"
     CDS             complement(4563..5357)
                     /codon_start=1
                     /gene="aph(3')-II (or nptII)"
                     /product="aminoglycoside phosphotransferase from Tn5"
                     /label=NeoR/KanR
                     /note="confers resistance to neomycin, kanamycin, and G418
                     (Geneticin(R))"
                     /translation="MIEQDGLHAGSPAAWVERLFGYDWAQQTIGCSDAAVFRLSAQGRP
                     VLFVKTDLSGALNELQDEAARLSWLATTGVPCAAVLDVVTEAGRDWLLLGEVPGQDLLS
                     SHLAPAEKVSIMADAMRRLHTLDPATCPFDHQAKHRIERARTRMEAGLVDQDDLDEEHQ
                     GLAPAELFARLKASMPDGEDLVVTHGDACLPNIMVENGRFSGFIDCGRLGVADRYQDIA
                     LATRDIAEELGGEWADRFLVLYGIAAPDSQRIAFYRLLDEFF"
     primer_bind     complement(4674..4693)
                     /label=Neo-F
                     /note="Neomycin resistance gene, forward primer"
     primer_bind     5284..5303
                     /label=Neo-R
                     /note="Neomycin resistance gene, reverse primer"
ORIGIN
        1 ccggagtata aatagaggcg cttcgtctac ggagcgacaa ttcaattcaa acaagcaaag
       61 tgaacacgtc gctaagcgaa agctaagcaa ataaacaagc gcagctgaac aagctaaaca
      121 atctgcagta aagtgcaagt taaagtgaat caattaaaag taaccagcaa ccaagtaaat
      181 caactgcaac tactgaaatc tgccaagaag taattattga atacaagaag acaactctga
      241 atactttcaa aagttaccga gaaagaagaa ctcagacacg gatcacaggt aagtatcaag
      301 gttacaagac aggtttaagg aggccaatag aaactgggct tgtcgagaca gagaagattc
      361 ttgcgtttct gataggcacc tattggtctt actgacatcc actttgcctt tctctccaca
      421 ggggtaccga agccgctagc gctaccggtc gccaccatgt cgcggaggcg gcacagctac
      481 gagaacgatg gtggacaacc tcacaaaagg aggaagacgt ctgttgagta cccttatgat
      541 gtccctgact acgctgccga gtatccctac gacgtccccg attatgccgc agaataccca
      601 tacgatgtgc cagactacgc agctgagggg gggcaagtcc agttgcaaga atctggacct
      661 ggtttggtta aaccatctga gacactttcc ctaacctgca cagtcagtgg cgcatcaatt
      721 tcctcctcgc actattattg gggttggatt agacaaccac ctggaaaggg cccagagtgg
      781 atagggtcta tgtactactc gggtagaact tactataatc ctgccttgaa gtcacgtgtt
      841 accatatcct ctgataagtc aaaaaaccaa ttctttttaa aactcactag cgttaccgct
      901 gctgatacag ctgtctatta tgctgcccgt gagggcccaa cgcattatta tgataattca
      961 ggcccaatac ctagcgatga gtattttcaa cattggggcc agggcacttt agttacagtt
     1021 tccggtggtg gcggctctgg tggcggtggc agcggcggtg gtggttccgg aggcggcggt
     1081 tctcaggtgc agctgcagga gtcgggccca ggactggtga agccttcgga gaccctgtcc
     1141 ctcacctgca ctgtctctgg tgcctccatc agcagtagtc attactactg gggctggatt
     1201 cgccagcccc cagggaaggg gcctgagtgg attgggagta tgtattatag tgggagaacg
     1261 tactacaacc cggccctcaa gagtcgagtc accatatcat cagacaagtc gaagaaccag
     1321 ttcttcttga agttgacctc tgtaaccgcc gcggacacgg ccgtgtatta cgctgcgagg
     1381 gagggaccca cacattacta tgataatagt ggtccaatac cttcggatga gtatttccag
     1441 cactggggcc agggtaccct ggtcactgtc tccgtcgaca gatcctacct gcaaagcacc
     1501 agaggatatg gcctcggtgc ctcagcatct tcagatgtgc tgtcactgtc caatcttcaa
     1561 gccagcagag catatgggct cgctggctcc actgtcatta cagtggacct gatcttctcc
     1621 aatcaaagga gcagaggata tggcctcgct ccctccgact acatcaggct ggaagtgaca
     1681 tccatcattc atcccagcag agcatatggg ctcgctggga ccacagcatg cctcgaagtg
     1741 ctgagagact atcatcaaac cgacagagga tatggcctcg tcggctccta ctccctcctg
     1801 gtggaatact tctccactct tcaacccagc agagcatatg ggctcgctgg gtccatcaga
     1861 gatacaagat ctctcgacag atcctacctg caaagcacca gaggatatgg cctcggtgcc
     1921 tcagcatctt cagatgtgct gtcactgtcc aatcttcaag ccagcagagc atatgggctc
     1981 gctggctcca ctgtcattac agtggacctg atcttctcca atcaaaggag cagaggatat
     2041 ggcctcgctc cctccgacta catcaggctg gaagtgacat ccatcattca tcccagcaga
     2101 gcatatgggc tcgctgggac cacagcatgc ctcgaagtgc tgagagacta tcatcaaacc
     2161 gacagaggat atggcctcgt cggctcctac tccctcctgg tggaatactt ctccactctt
     2221 caacccagca gagcatatgg gctcgctggg tccatcagag atacaagatc tctcgagtga
     2281 taaggatcct acggtactta ttgccaagaa agcacgagca tcagccgtgc ctccaggtcg
     2341 aatcttcaaa cgacgacgat cacgcgtcgc tccagtattc cagggttcat cagatcctac
     2401 ggtacttatt gccaagaaag cacgagcatc agccgtgcct ccaggtcgaa tcttcaaacg
     2461 acgacgatca cgcgtcgctc cagtattcca gggttcatca gatcctacgg tacttattgc
     2521 caagaaagca cgagcatcag ccgtgcctcc aggtcgaatc ttcaaacgac gacgatcacg
     2581 cgtcgctcca gtattccagg gttcatcaga tcctacggta cttattgcca agaaagcacg
     2641 agcatcagcc gtgcctccag gtcgaatctt caaacgacga cgatcacgcg tcgctccagt
     2701 attccagggt tcatcagatc ctacggtact tattgccaag aaagcacgag catcagccgt
     2761 gcctccaggt cgaatcttca aacgacgacg atcacgcgtc gctccagtat tccagggttc
     2821 atcagatcct acggtactta ttgccaagaa agcacgagca tcagccgtgc ctccaggtcg
     2881 aatcttcaaa cgacgacgat cacgcgtcgc tccagtattc cagggttcat cagatcctac
     2941 ggtacttatt gccaagaaag cacgagcatc agccgtgcct ccaggtcgaa tcttcaaacg
     3001 acgacgatca cgcgtcgctc cagtattcca gggttcatca gatcctacgg tacttattgc
     3061 caagaaagca cgagcatcag ccgtgcctcc aggtcgaatc ttcaaacgac gacgatcacg
     3121 cgtcgctcca gtattccagg gttcatcaga tcctacggta cttattgcca agaaagcacg
     3181 agcatcagcc gtgcctccag gtcgaatctt caaacgacga cgatcacgcg tcgctccagt
     3241 attccagggt tcatcagatc ctacggtact tattgccaag aaagcacgag catcagccgt
     3301 gcctccaggt cgaatcttca aacgacgacg atcacgcgtc gctccagtat tccagggttc
     3361 atcagatcct acggtactta ttgccaagaa agcacgagca tcagccgtgc ctccaggtcg
     3421 aatcttcaaa cgacgacgat cacgcgtcgc tccagtattc cagggttcat cagatcctac
     3481 ggtacttatt gccaagaaag cacgagcatc agccgtgcct ccaggtcgaa tcttcaaacg
     3541 acgacgatca cgcgtcgctc cagtattcca gggttcatca gatccgatga gtttggacaa
     3601 accacaacta gaatgcagtg aaaaaaatgc tttatttgtg aaatttgtga tgctattgct
     3661 ttatttgtaa ccattataag ctgcaataaa caagttaaca acaacaattg cattcatttt
     3721 atgtttcagg ttcaggggga ggtgtgggag gttttttaaa gcaagtaaaa cctctacaaa
     3781 tgtggtactt aagaggggga gaccaaaggg cgagacgtta aggcctcacg tgacatgtga
     3841 gcaaaaggcc agcaaaaggc caggaaccgt aaaaaggccg cgttgctggc gtttttccat
     3901 aggctccgcc cccctgacga gcatcacaaa aatcgacgct caagtcagag gtggcgaaac
     3961 ccgacaggac tataaagata ccaggcgttt ccccctggaa gctccctcgt gcgctctcct
     4021 gttccgaccc tgccgcttac gggatacctg tccgcctttc tcccttcggg aagcgtggcg
     4081 ctttctcata gctcacgctg taggtatctc agttcggtgt aggtcgttcg ctccaagctg
     4141 ggctgtgtgc acgaaccccc cgttcagccc gaccgctgcg ccttatccgg taactatcgt
     4201 cttgagtcca acccggtaag acacgactta tcgccactgg cagcagccac tggtaacagg
     4261 attagcagag cgaggtatgt aggcggtgct acagagttct tgaagtggtg gcctaactac
     4321 ggctacacta gaagaacagt atttggtatc tgcgctctgc tgaagccagt taccttcgga
     4381 aaaagagttg gtagctcttg atccggcaaa caaaccaccg ctggtagcgg tggttttttt
     4441 gtttgcaagc agcagattac gcgcagaaaa aaaggatctc aagaagatcc tttgatcttt
     4501 tctacggggt ctgacgctca gtggaacgaa aactcacgtt aagggatttt ggtcatgccg
     4561 tctcagaaga actcgtcaag aaggcgatag aaggcgatgc gctgcgaatc gggagcggcg
     4621 ataccgtaaa gcacgaggaa gcggtcagcc cattcgccgc caagctcttc agcaatatca
     4681 cgggtagcca acgctatgtc ctgatagcgg tccgccacac ccagccggcc acagtcgatg
     4741 aatccagaaa agcggccatt ttccaccatg atattcggca agcaggcatc gccatgggtc
     4801 acgacgagat cctcgccgtc gggcatgctc gccttgagcc tggcgaacag ttcggctggc
     4861 gcgagcccct gatgctcttc gtccagatca tcctgatcga caagaccggc ttccatccga
     4921 gtacgtgctc tctcgatgcg atgtttcgct tggtggtcga atgggcaggt agccggatca
     4981 agcgtatgca gccgccgcat tgcatcagcc atgatggata ctttctcggc aggagcaagg
     5041 tgagatgaca ggagatcctg ccccggcact tcgcccaata gcagccagtc ccttcccgct
     5101 tcagtgacaa cgtcgagtac agctgcgcaa ggaacgcccg tcgtggccag ccacgatagc
     5161 cgcgctgcct cgtcttgcag ttcattcagg gcaccggaca ggtcggtctt gacaaaaaga
     5221 accgggcgcc cctgcgctga cagccggaac acggcggcat cagagcagcc gattgtctgt
     5281 tgtgcccagt catagccgaa tagcctctcc acccaagcgg ccggagaacc tgcgtgcaat
     5341 ccatcttgtt caatcataat attattgaag catttatcag ggttcgtctc gtcccggtct
     5401 cctcccatgc atggacagca gagatccagt ttggactagt agatctcggc cgcatattaa
     5461 gtgcattgtt ctcgataccg ctaagtgcat tgttctcgtt agctcgatgg acaagtgcat
     5521 tgttctcttg ctgaaagctc gatggacaag tgcattgttc tcttgctgaa agctcgatgg
     5581 acaagtgcat tgttctcttg ctgaaagctc agtacccggg tcggagtacg gatctcggcc
     5641 gcatattaag tgcattgttc tcgataccgc taagtgcatt gttctcgtta gctcgatgga
     5701 caagtgcatt gttctcttgc tgaaagctcg atggacaagt gcattgttct cttgctgaaa
     5761 gctcgatgga caagtgcatt gttctcttgc tgaaagctca gtacccgggt cggagtacgg
     5821 atctcggccg catattaagt gcattgttct cgataccgct aagtgcattg ttctcgttag
     5881 ctcgatggac aagtgcattg ttctcttgct gaaagctcga tggacaagtg cattgttctc
     5941 ttgctgaaag ctcgatggac aagtgcattg ttctcttgct gaaagctcag tacccgggtc
     6001 ggagtacgga tctcggccgc atattaagtg cattgttctc gataccgcta agtgcattgt
     6061 tctcgttagc tcgatggaca agtgcattgt tctcttgctg aaagctcgat ggacaagtgc
     6121 attgttctct tgctgaaagc tcgatggaca agtgcattgt tctcttgctg aaagctcagt
     6181 acccgggtcg gagtacggat ctcggccgca tattaagtgc attgttctcg ataccgctaa
     6241 gtgcattgtt ctcgttagct cgatggacaa gtgcattgtt ctcttgctga aagctcgatg
     6301 gacaagtgca ttgttctctt gctgaaagct cgatggacaa gtgcattgtt ctcttgctga
     6361 aagctcagta cccgggtcgg agtacggatc tcggccgcat attaagtgca ttgttctcga
     6421 taccgctaag tgcattgttc tcgttagctc gatggacaag tgcattgttc tcttgctgaa
     6481 agctcgatgg acaagtgcat tgttctcttg ctgaaagctc gatggacaag tgcattgttc
     6541 tcttgctgaa agctcagtac ccgggtcgga gtacggatct cggccgcata ttaagtgcat
     6601 tgttctcgat accgctaagt gcattgttct cgttagctcg atggacaagt gcattgttct
     6661 cttgctgaaa gctcgatgga caagtgcatt gttctcttgc tgaaagctcg atggacaagt
     6721 gcattgttct cttgctgaaa gctcagtacc cgggtcggag tacggatctc ggccgcatat
     6781 taagtgcatt gttctcgata ccgctaagtg cattgttctc gttagctcga tggacaagtg
     6841 cattgttctc ttgctgaaag ctcgatggac aagtgcattg ttctcttgct gaaagctcga
     6901 tggacaagtg cattgttctc ttgctgaaag ctcagtaccc gggtcggagt acggatctcg
     6961 gccgcatatt aagtgcattg ttctcgatac cgctaagtgc attgttctcg ttagctcgat
     7021 ggacaagtgc attgttctct tgctgaaagc tcgatggaca agtgcattgt tctcttgctg
     7081 aaagctcgat ggacaagtgc attgttctct tgctgaaagc tcagtacccg ggtcggagta
     7141 ctgccccgcc cctagcgatt agccccggcc ccgcatagct ccgccccggg agtaccctcg
     7201 accg
//
